>Addgene plasmid #50436 | pLenti6.3-hEPO | depositor partial sequence | sequence record 75356 | hEPO sequence
ATGGGGGTGCACGAATGTCCTGCCTGGCTGTGGCTTCTCCTGTCCCTGCTGTCGCTCCCTCTGGGCCTCC
CAGTCCTGGGCGCCCCACCACGCCTCATCTGTGACAGCCGAGTCCTGGAGAGGTACCTCTTGGAGGCCAA
GGAGGCCGAGAATATCACGACGGGCTGTGCTGAACACTGCAGCTTGAATGAGAATATCACTGTCCCAGAC
ACCAAAGTTAATTTCTATGCCTGGAAGAGGATGGAGGTCGGGCAGCAGGCCGTAGAAGTCTGGCAGGGCC
TGGCCCTGCTGTCGGAAGCTGTCCTGCGGGGCCAGGCCCTGTTGGTCAACTCTTCCCAGCCGTGGGAGCC
CCTGCAGCTGCATGTGGATAAAGCCGTCAGTGGCCTTCGCAGCCTCACCACTCTGCTTCGGGCTCTGGGA
GCCCAGAAGGAAGCCATCTCCCCTCCAGATGCGGCCTCAGCTGCTCCACTCCGAACAATCACTGCTGACA
CTTTCCGCAAACTCTTCCGAGTCTACTCCAATTTCCTCCGGGGAAAGCTGAAGCTGTACACAGGGGAGGC
CTGCAGGACAGGGGACAGATGA
