>Addgene plasmid #50436 | pLenti6.3-hEPO | addgene partial sequence | sequence record 77078 | CMV-F
ACCGTCAGATCGCCTGGAGACGCCATCCACGCTGTTTTGACCTCCATAGAAGACACCGACTCTAGAGGAT
CCACTAGTCCAGTGTGGTGGAATTCTGCAGATATCAACAAGTTTGTACAAAAAAGCAGGCTTGGAAGGAG
TTCGAACCATGGGGGTGCACGAATGTCCTGCCTGGCTGTGGCTTCTCCTGTCCCTGCTGTCGCTCCCTCT
GGGCCTCCCAGTCCTGGGCGCCCCACCACGCCTCATCTGTGACAGCCGAGTCCTGGAGAGGTACCTCTTG
GAGGCCAAGGAGGCCGAGAATATCACGACGGGCTGTGCTGAACACTGCAGCTTGAATGAGAATATCACTG
TCCCAGACACCAAAGTTAATTTCTATGCCTGGAAGAGGATGGAGGTCGGGCAGCAGGCCGTAGANNTCTG
GCAGGGCCTGGCCCTGCTGTCGGAAGCTGTCCTGCGGGGCCAGGCCCTGTTGGTCAACTCTTCCCAGCCG
TGGGAGCCCCTGC
