>Addgene plasmid #50436 | pLenti6.3-hEPO | addgene partial sequence | sequence record 77856 | WPRE-R 5'-CATAGCGTAAAAGGAGCAACA-3'
ATTTTGTAATCCAGAGGTTGATTGTCGATCATTACTAACCGGTACGCGTAGAATCGAGACCGAGGAGAGG
GTTAGGGATAGGCTTACCTTCGAACCGCGGGCCCTCTAGACTCGAGCGGCCGCCACTGTGCTGGATATCA
ACCACTTTGTACAAGAAAGCTGGGTTGCGGCCGCACTCGAGCTATCTGTCCCCTGTCCTGCAGGCCTCCC
CTGTGTACAGCTTCAGCTTTCCCCGGAGGAAATTGGAGTAGACTCGGAAGAGTTTGCGGAAAGTGTCAGC
AGTGATTGTTCGGAGTGGAGCAGCTGAGGCCGCATCTGGAGGGGAGATGGCTTCCTTCTGGGCTCCCAGA
GCCCGAAGCAGAGTGGTGAGGCTGCGAAGGCCACTGACGGCTTTATCCACATGCAGCTGCAGGGGCTCCC
ACGGCTGGGAAGAGTTGACCAACAGGGCCTGGCCCCGCAGGACAGCTTCCGACAGCAGGGCCAGGCCCTG
CCAGACTTCTACGGCCTGCTGCCCGACCTCCATCCTCTTCCAGGCATAGAAATTAACTTTGGTGTCTGGG
ACAGTGATATTCTCATTCAAGCTGCAGTGTTCAGCACAGCCCGTCGTGATATTCTCGGCCTCCTTGGCCT
CCAAGAGGTACCTCTCCAGGACTCGGCTGTCACAGATGAGGCGTGGTGGGGCGCCCAGGACTGGGAGGCC
CAGAGGGAGCGACAGCAGGGACAGGAGAAGCCACAGCCAGGCAGGACATTCGTGCACCCCCATGGTTCGA
ACTCCTTCCAAGCCTGCTTTTTTGTACAAACTTGTTGATATCTGCAGAATTCCACCACACTGGACTAGTG
GATCCTCTAGAGTCGGTGTCTTCTATGGAGGTCAAAACAGCGTGGATGGCGTCTCC
