[The description below was written by a language model from this plasmid's Addgene catalogue record.]
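Description:
pLenti6.3-hEPO is a lentiviral mammalian expression plasmid built on the commercial pLenti6.3/V5-DEST Gateway destination backbone, designed to deliver and express human erythropoietin (EPO) in transduced cells. It is propagated in bacteria under ampicillin selection, in a recombination-deficient strain of the kind generally preferred for lentiviral plasmids because their repeated LTR sequences are prone to rearrangement. Blasticidin resistance provides selection in mammalian cells. The record lists a total size of roughly 10 kb, and the copy number is not stated.

The payload is the 582 bp human EPO open reading frame, moved from a pDONR entry clone into the destination vector by Gateway recombination and placed under the CMV promoter for strong constitutive expression. The ORF keeps its native stop codon, which lies upstream of the V5 epitope encoded by the backbone. The depositor notes that the V5 tag is therefore not part of the product, so the secreted hormone is produced untagged. The use of a WPRE reverse sequencing primer implies that a woodchuck hepatitis virus post-transcriptional regulatory element sits downstream of the insert, where such an element typically enhances transcript stability and expression. No feature table is provided, so other backbone elements such as the LTRs and packaging signal are not individually documented here.

The stated purpose is EPO expression by lentiviral delivery. The associated publication concerns engineering human vascular networks for erythropoietin release to induce erythropoiesis, which is consistent with using this vector to make stably transduced, blasticidin-selected cells that secrete EPO.
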