Addgene plasmid #50436: pLenti6.3-hEPO
Purpose: express human erythropoietin using lentiviral delivery system
Depositing lab: Juan Melero-Martin. Depositing organization: Boston Children's Hospital. Publication: Induction of erythropoiesis using human vascular networks genetically engineered for controlled erythropoietin release. Lin RZ, Dreyzin A, Aamodt K, Li D, Jaminet SC, Dudley AC, Melero-Martin JM. Blood. 2011 Nov 17;118(20):5420-8. doi: 10.1182/blood-2011-08-372946. Epub 2011 Sep 21. PubMed 21937702.
Backbone
  Vector backbone: pLenti6.3/V5-DEST gateway vector
  Backbone manufacturer: Invitrogen
  Backbone size w/o insert (bp): 9387
  Total vector size (bp): 10000
  Vector type: Mammalian Expression, Lentiviral
  Selectable markers: Blasticidin
Growth in bacteria
  Bacterial resistance: Ampicillin, 100 μg/mL
  Growth temperature: 37°C
  Growth strain: Stbl3
  Copy number: Unknown
Gene/Insert
  Gene/Insert name: EPO (alt names: erythropoietin; MVCD2)
  Species: H. sapiens (human)
  Insert size (bp): 582
  Entrez Gene: EPO (a.k.a. DBAL, ECYT5, EP, MVCD2)
  Promoter: CMV
  Cloning method: Gateway Cloning
  Sequencing primers: 5′ CMV-F; 3′ WPRE-R
Terms and licenses: Academic/Nonprofit Terms; Industry Terms: Not Available to Industry
Depositor comments: Human erythropoietin (hEPO) ORF with stop codon (582 bp; Ultimate ORF clone number IOH7334) from GeneCopoeia ORF cDNA clones in pDONR vector (GeneCopoeia; GC-A1011). Because the stop codon is inserted before V5 epitope, the V5 tag on the pLenti6.3/V5-DEST vector won’t be transcribed.
How to cite: pLenti6.3-hEPO was a gift from Juan Melero-Martin (Addgene plasmid # 50436 ; http://n2t.net/addgene:50436 ; RRID:Addgene_50436)
